Addgene plasmid #17925: pEGFP-NR2B
Depositing lab: Stefano Vicini. Depositing organization: Georgetown University. Publication: Functional expression of distinct NMDA channel subunits tagged with green fluorescent protein in hippocampal neurons in culture. Luo JH, Fu ZY, Losi G, Kim BG, Prybylowski K, Vissel B, Vicini S. Neuropharmacology. 2002 Mar . 42(3):306-18. 10.1016/S0028-3908(01)00188-5 PubMed 11897109.
Backbone
  Vector backbone: pRK5
  Backbone size w/o insert (bp): 4716
  Vector type: Mammalian Expression
Growth in bacteria
  Bacterial resistance: Ampicillin, 100 μg/mL
  Growth temperature: 37°C
  Growth strain: DH5alpha
  Copy number: Low Copy
Gene/Insert
  Gene/Insert name: N-methyl D-aspartate receptor 2B (alt name: NR2B)
  Species: R. norvegicus (rat)
  Insert size (bp): 5291
  Entrez Gene: Grin2b (a.k.a. GluN2B)
  Tag / fusion protein: eGFP (N terminal on insert)
  Cloning method: Restriction Enzyme; 5′ cloning site EcoRI (unknown if destroyed); 3′ cloning site EcoR1 (unknown if destroyed)
  Sequencing primers: 5′ SP6
Terms and licenses: Academic/Nonprofit Terms; Industry Terms: Not Available to Industry
Depositor comments: Addgene NGS identified a few sequence discrepancies relative to Genbank ID: M91562, but the plasmid is expected to function as described in the associated publication.
How to cite: pEGFP-NR2B was a gift from Stefano Vicini (Addgene plasmid # 17925 ; http://n2t.net/addgene:17925 ; RRID:Addgene_17925)
