[The description below was written by a language model from this plasmid's Addgene catalogue record and pLannotate feature annotations shown in this document.]
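Description:
pEGFP-NR2B is a mammalian expression plasmid built on the pRK5 backbone that encodes the rat NMDA receptor subunit NR2B (Grin2b, also called GluN2B) tagged with EGFP near its N terminus. The sequenced record is about 10.6 kb. In bacteria it is maintained through a ColE1/pUC-type origin and selected with ampicillin via the β-lactamase gene, although the catalogue lists it as low copy. An M13 phage origin and remnants of lac and pBR322 sequences are also annotated in the backbone. They appear to be vector leftovers rather than functional parts of the payload.

Expression in mammalian cells is driven by the human cytomegalovirus immediate early enhancer and promoter, followed by a fragment of CMV intron A. An SP6 promoter sits just upstream of the insert and serves as the sequencing primer site. The EGFP coding sequence runs directly into the Grin2b coding sequence, and transcripts terminate at an SV40 polyadenylation signal. An SV40 enhancer/early promoter region lies downstream of this signal. There is unannotated sequence between the SP6 site and EGFP, along with short hits to an immunoglobulin signal sequence and a yeast LEU2 promoter that are probably spurious. The record does not state how the receptor's signal peptide is arranged relative to the tag. The insert was cloned at EcoRI sites. Repository sequencing found a few differences from the reference rat sequence, but the plasmid is expected to function as published.

The construct was made to express a fluorescent NR2B subunit in cultured hippocampal neurons, so that the subunit can be visualised and the function of NMDA channels containing it can be studied.
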