Features (pLannotate 1.2.2; 23 found; start..end, strand, type, name):
     14..393     +  enhancer       CMV enhancer: human cytomegalovirus immediate early enhancer
    394..597     +  promoter       CMV promoter: human cytomegalovirus (CMV) immediate early promoter
    733..776     +  intron         CMV intron (fragment): modified intron A from human cytomegalovirus
    828..846     +  promoter       SP6 promoter: promoter for bacteriophage SP6 RNA polymerase
    850..887     +  CDS            IgH signal sequence (fragment): signal sequence from the mouse immunoglobulin heavy chain variable region
    947..964     -  promoter       LEU2 promoter (fragment): S. cerevisiae LEU2
   1377..2093    +  CDS            EGFP: EGFP is a basic (constitutively fluorescent) green fluorescent protein published in 1996, derived from Aequorea victoria. It is reported to be a rapidly-maturing weak dimer with moderate acid sensitivity.
   2091..6449    +  CDS            Grin2b: NMDE2_RAT - Experimental evidence at protein level: Swiss-Prot protein existence level 1. Component of NMDA receptor complexes that function as heterotetrameric, ligand-gated ion channels with high calcium permeability and voltage-dependent sensitivity to magnesium. Channel activation requires binding of the neurotransmitter glutamate to the epsilon subunit, glycine binding to the zeta subunit, plus membrane depolarization to eliminate channel inhibition by Mg(2+) (PubMed:1350383, PubMed:19910922, PubMed:21677647, PubMed:24876489, PubMed:27135925, PubMed:27916457). Sensitivity to glutamate and
   6913..6941    +  misc_feature   MCS (fragment): pUC18/19 multiple cloning site
   6962..7096    +  polyA_signal   SV40 poly(A) signal: SV40 polyadenylation signal
   7165..7522    +  promoter       SV40 promoter: SV40 enhancer and early promoter
   7541..7695    +  CDS            lacZα (fragment): LacZα fragment of β-galactosidase; lacZ fragment
   7701..7752    -  misc_feature   bom (fragment): basis of mobility region from pBR322
   7771..8151    +  rep_origin     M13 ori (sequence partly withheld): M13 bacteriophage origin of replication; arrow indicates direction of (+) strand synthesis
   8227..8276    -  misc_feature   bom (fragment): basis of mobility region from pBR322
   8378..8413    -  CDS            rop (fragment): Rop protein, which maintains plasmids at low copy number; rop
   8508..8612    +  promoter       AmpR promoter: bla
   8613..9473    +  CDS            AmpR: β-lactamase; bla; confers resistance to ampicillin, carbenicillin, and related antibiotics
   9644..10232   +  rep_origin     ori: high-copy-number ColE1/pMB1/pBR322/pUC origin of replication
  10415..10507   +  CDS            lacI (fragment): lac repressor; lacI; The lac repressor binds to the lac operator to inhibit transcription in E. coli. This inhibition can be relieved by adding lactose or isopropyl-β-D-thiogalactopyranoside (IPTG).
  10520..10541   +  protein_bind   CAP binding site: CAP binding activates transcription in the presence of cAMP. E. coli catabolite activator protein
  10556..10586   +  promoter       lac promoter: promoter for the E. coli lac operon
  10590..10612   +  protein_bind   lac operator (fragment): The lac repressor binds to the lac operator to inhibit transcription in E. coli. This inhibition can be relieved by adding lactose or isopropyl-β-D-thiogalactopyranoside (IPTG). lac repressor encoded by lacI
>Addgene plasmid #17925 | pEGFP-NR2B | addgene full sequence | sequence record 236044 | Addgene NGS Result
TTCGAGCTCGCCCGACATTGATTATTGACTAGTTATTAATAGTAATCAATTACGGGGTCATTAGTTCATA
GCCCATATATGGAGTTCCGCGTTACATAACTTACGGTAAATGGCCCGCCTGGCTGACCGCCCAACGACCC
CCGCCCATTGACGTCAATAATGACGTATGTTCCCATAGTAACGCCAATAGGGACTTTCCATTGACGTCAA
TGGGTGGAGTATTTACGGTAAACTGCCCACTTGGCAGTACATCAAGTGTATCATATGCCAAGTACGCCCC
CTATTGACGTCAATGACGGTAAATGGCCCGCCTGGCATTATGCCCAGTACATGACCTTATGGGACTTTCC
TACTTGGCAGTACATCTACGTATTAGTCATCGCTATTACCATGGTGATGCGGTTTTGGCAGTACATCAAT
GGGCGTGGATAGCGGTTTGACTCACGGGGATTTCCAAGTCTCCACCCCATTGACGTCAATGGGAGTTTGT
TTTGGCACCAAAATCAACGGGACTTTCCAAAATGTCGTAACAACTCCGCCCCATTGACGCAAATGGGCGG
TAGGCGTGTACGGTGGGAGGTCTATATAAGCAGAGCTCGTTTAGTGAACCGTCAGATCGCCTGGAGACGC
CATCCACGCTGTTTTGACCTCCATAGAAGACACCGGGACCGATCCAGCCTCCGCGGCCGGGAACGGTGCA
TTGGAACGCGGATTCCCCGTGCCAAGAGTGACGTAAGTACCGCCTATAGAGTCTATAGGCCCACCCCCTT
GGCTTCGTTAGAACGCGGCTACAATTAATACATAACCTTATGTATCATACACATACGATTTAGGTGACAC
TATAGAATAACATCCACTTTGCCTTTCTCTCCACAGGTGTCCACTCCCAGGTCCAACTGCACCTCGGTTC
TATCGATTGAATTCGGCACGAGGCTGAAGACTCCTTAAATATATATATATATATATATTCGGGCTACTAA
CCTCACATGCACATGGGATAATGACTCTGGATTCTGCATTGTGAGCTGCTCTCCACACCCTGAGATCCCC
TCTTACATTACATTTTTTCCTTTGAATTTGCATCTCGTCAAGACACAAGATTAAAACCAAATTTACACTA
CACTGGATTTTAAATTTTCTTCCGTTCCTTTATCCTCCGTCTTTCTTATGTGGATATGCAAGCGAGAAGA
GGACCCTGGATATTCCCAACATGCTCTCTCCCTTAATCTGTCCGCCTAGAGGTTTGGCGTCTACAAACCA
AGAGAGCCGACTAGCTGAAGATGAAGCCCAGCGCAGAGTGCTGTTCCCCCAAGTTCTGGTTGGTGTTGGC
CGTCTTGGCCGTATCAGGCAGCAAAGCTCGTTCCCAAAAGGGCCCCATGGTGAGCAAGGGCGAGGAGCTG
TTCACCGGGGTGGTGCCCATCCTGGTCGAGCTGGACGGCGACGTAAACGGCCACAAGTTCAGCGTGTCCG
GCGAGGGCGAGGGCGATGCCACCTACGGCAAGCTGACCCTGAAGTTCATCTGCACCACCGGCAAGCTGCC
CGTGCCCTGGCCCACCCTCGTGACCACCCTGACCTACGGCGTGCAGTGCTTCAGCCGCTACCCCGACCAC
ATGAAGCAGCACGACTTCTTCAAGTCCGCCATGCCCGAAGGCTACGTCCAGGAGCGCACCATCTTCTTCA
AGGACGACGGCAACTACAAGACCCGCGCCGAGGTGAAGTTCGAGGGCGACACCCTGGTGAACCGCATCGA
GCTGAAGGGCATCGACTTCAAGGAGGACGGCAACATCCTGGGGCACAAGCTGGAGTACAACTACAACAGC
CACAACGTCTATATCATGGCCGACAAGCAGAAGAACGGCATCAAGGTGAACTTCAAGATCCGCCACAACA
TCGAGGACGGCAGCGTGCAGCTCGCCGACCACTACCAGCAGAACACCCCCATCGGCGACGGCCCCGTGCT
GCTGCCCGACAACCACTACCTGAGCACCCAGTCCGCCCTGAGCAAAGACCCCAACGAGAAGCGCGATCAC
ATGGTCCTGCTGGAGTTCGTGACCGCCGCCGGGATCACTCTCAGCATGGACGAGCTGTACAAGGGCCCCC
CCAGCATTGGCATCGCTGTCATCCTCGTGGGCACTTCAGACGAAGTGGCCATAAAAGACGCCCACGAGAA
AGATGACTTCCATCATCTCTCAGTAGTTCCCCGGGTGGAGCTGGTAGCCATGAACGAAACTGACCCAAAG
AGCATCATCACCCGTATCTGCGATCTTATGTCTGACCGGAAGATCCAGGGGGTGGTGTTCGCGGATGACA
CCGACCAAGAAGCCATCGCTCAGATCCTCGACTTCATTTCTGCTCAGACTCTCACCCCCATCCTGGGCAT
CCATGGGGGCTCATCTATGATAATGGCGGATAAGGATGAGTCCTCCATGTTCTTCCAGTTTGGCCCGTCT
ATCGAACAGCAAGCTTCCGTCATGCTCAACATCATGGAAGAATATGACTGGTACATCTTTTCCATCGTCA
CCACCTACTTCCCTGGCTACCAGGACTTTGTGAACAAGATCCGCAGTACCATCGAGAACAGCTTCGTGGG
CTGGGAGCTCGAGGAAGTCCTCCTGCTAGACATGTCTCTGGACGATGGCGACTCTAAGATTCAGAATCAG
CTGAAGAAGCTCCAAAGCCCCATCATTCTCCTTTATTGCACGAAGGAGGAAGCCACCTACATTTTTGAAG
TAGCTAACTCAGTTGGGCTGACTGGCTACGGCTACACGTGGATTGTGCCGAGTCTGGTGGCCGGGGATAC
GGACACGGTGCCTTCAGAGTTCCCCACGGGGCTTATCTCTGTGTCTTATGATGAATGGGACTATGGCCTT
CCTGCCAGAGTGAGAGATGGAATTGCCATCATCACCACTGCTGCCTCGGACATGCTGTCCGAACACAGTT
TCATCCCTGAGCCCAAGAGCAGTTGCTACAACACCCACGAGAAGAGGATCTACCAGTCTAACATGTTGAA
TAGGTATCTGATCAATGTCACTTTTGAAGGGAGAAACCTGTCCTTCAGCGAAGATGGCTACCAGATGCAT
CCGAAGCTGGTGATAATCCTTCTGAACAAGGAGAGGAAGTGGGAGAGGGTGGGGAAATGGAAGGACAAGT
CCCTGCAGATGAAGTATTATGTGTGGCCTCGGATGTGTCCTGAGACTGAGGAGCAAGAGGATGACCATCT
GAGCATTGTCACCTTGGAGGAGGCGCCATTTGTCATTGTGGAAAGCGTGGACCCTCTCAGTGGAACCTGC
ATGAGGAATACAGTCCCGTGCCAGAAGCGCATCATCTCTGAGAATAAAACAGATGAGGAACCAGGCTACA
TCAAAAAATGCTGCAAGGGGTTCTGTATTGACATCCTTAAGAAAATTTCTAAGTCTGTGAAGTTCACCTA
TGACCTTTACCTGGTGACCAATGGCAAGCACGGGAAGAAGATTAATGGGACCTGGAATGGCATGATCGGT
GAGGTGGTCATGAAGAGGGCCTACATGGCAGTGGGATCACTAACTATCAATGAAGAACGGTCAGAGGTGG
TTGACTTCTCTGTACCCTTCATAGAAACTGGCATCAGTGTCATGGTATCTCGCAGCAATGGGACTGTGTC
ACCTTCTGCCTTCTTAGAGCCATTCAGCGCTGACGTGTGGGTGATGATGTTTGTGATGCTGCTCATTGTT
TCTGCGGTGGCTGTCTTTGTCTTTGAATACTTCAGCCCTGTGGGTTACAACAGGTGCCTAGCCGATGGCA
GAGAGCCAGGAGGCCCATCTTTCACCATCGGCAAAGCAATTTGGTTACTCTGGGGTCTGGTGTTTAACAA
CTCCGTACCTGTGCAGAACCCAAAGGGGACCACCTCCAAGATCATGGTGTCAGTGTGGGCCTTCTTTGCT
GTCATTTTCCTGGCCAGCTACACTGCCAACTTAGCAGCCTTCATGATCCAAGAGGAGTATGTGGACCAGG
TTTCTGGCCTGAGTGACAAGAAGTTCCAGAGACCTAATGACTTCTCACCCCCTTTCCGCTTTGGGACTGT
GCCCAATGGCAGCACAGAGAGGAATATCCGTAATAACTATGCAGAAATGCATGCCTACATGGGAAAGTTC
AACCAAAGGGGTGTAGATGATGCATTGCTCTCCCTGAAAACAGGGAAGCTTGATGCATTCATCTATGATG
CAGCTGTGCTCAACTACATGGCTGGAAGGGACGAAGGCTGCAAACTGGTGACCATTGGCAGTGGCAAGGT
CTTTGCTTCTACCGGCTATGGCATTGCTATCCAAAAGGACTCCGGGTGGAAGCGCCAGGTGGACCTGGCT
ATCCTGCAGCTGTTTGGAGATGGGGAGATGGAAGAACTGGAAGCTCTCTGGCTCACTGGCATTTGCCACA
ATGAGAAGAATGAGGTGATGAGCAGCCAGCTGGACATCGACAATATGGCAGGTGTCTTCTATATGTTGGG
GGCAGCCATGGCCCTCAGCCTCATCACCTTCATCTGTGAGCATCTGTTCTATTGGCAGTTCCGGCATTGC
TTCATGGGTGTCTGTTCTGGCAAGCCTGGCATGGTCTTCTCCATCAGCAGAGGTATCTACAGCTGTATCC
ATGGGGTAGCCATAGAGGAGCGCCAATCCGTGATGAACTCCCCCACTGCCACCATGAACAACACCCACTC
CAACATCCTACGCTTGCTCCGCACGGCCAAGAACATGGCCAACCTGTCTGGAGTAAACGGCTCCCCTCAG
AGTGCCCTGGACTTCATCCGCCGAGAGTCCTCCGTCTACGACATCTCTGAGCATCGTCGCAGCTTCACGC
ATTCAGACTGCAAGTCTTACAATAACCCACCCTGTGAGGAAAACCTGTTCAGTGACTACATTAGCGAGGT
AGAGAGAACATTTGGTAACCTGCAGCTGAAGGACAGCAATGTGTACCAAGACCACTATCACCATCACCAC
CGGCCACACAGCATCGGCAGCACCAGCTCCATTGATGGGCTCTATGACTGTGACAACCCACCCTTCACCA
CCCAGCCCAGGTCAATCAGCAAGAAACCCCTGGACATCGGCCTGCCCTCCTCCAAACATAGCCAGCTCAG
CGACCTGTATGGCAAGTTCTCTTTCAAGAGTGACCGCTACAGTGGCCACGACGACTTGATTCGATCGGAT
GTCTCCGACATCTCCACGCACACTGTCACCTATGGGAACATCGAGGGCAACGCAGCCAAGAGGAGGAAAC
AGCAGTATAAGGACAGTCTAAAGAAGCGGCCAGCCTCGGCCAAATCGAGGAGGGAGTTTGATGAAATCGA
GCTGGCCTACCGTCGCCGACCACCCCGCTCCCCGGACCACAAGCGCTACTTCAGGGACAAAGAAGGGCTC
CGAGACTTCTACCTGGACCAGTTCCGAACAAAGGAGAACTCGCCTCACTGGGAGCACGTGGACTTGACTG
ACATTTACAAAGAACGCAGTGACGACTTCAAGCGAGATTCGGTCAGTGGAGGTGGGCCCTGTACCAACAG
GTCTCACCTCAAACACGGAACGGGCGAGAAGCACGGAGTGGTAGGCGGGGTGCCTGCTCCTTGGGAGAAG
AACCTGACCAATGTGGATTGGGAGGACCGGTCTGGGGGCAACTTCTGCCGCAGCTGTCCTTCCAAGCTGC
ACAATTACTCCTCGACGGTGGCAGGGCAGAACTCGGGCCGGCAGGCCTGCATCAGATGTGAGGCCTGTAA
GAAGGCTGGTAACCTGTACGACATCAGCAAGGACAACTCCCTGCAGGAACTGGACCAGCCGGCTGCCCCC
GTGGCTGTGACATCCAACGCCTCCAGCACCAAGTACCCTCAAAGCCCGACTAATTCCAAGGCTCAGAAGA
AGAATCGGAACAAACTGCGCCGGCAGCATTCCTACGACACCTTCGTGGACCTGCAGAAGGAGGAGGCCGC
CTTGGCCCCACGCAGCGTGAGCCTGAAAGACAAGGGCCGATTCATGGATGGGAGCCCCTACGCCCATATG
TTTGAGATGCCAGCTGGTGAGAGCTCCTTTGCCAACAAGTCCTCAGTGCCCACTGCCGGACACCACCACA
ACAACCCCGGCAGCGGCTACATGCTCAGCAAGTCGCTCTACCCTGACCGGGTCACGCAAAACCCTTTCAT
CCCCACTTTTGGGGATGACCAGTGCTTGCTTCACGGCAGCAAATCCTACTTCTTCAGGCAGCCCACGGTG
GCAGGGGCGTCAAAAACAAGGCCGGACTTCCGGGCCCTTGTCACCAATAAGCCAGTGGTGTCAGCCCTTC
ATGGGGCTGTGCCAGGTCGTTTCCAGAAGGACATTTGTATAGGGAACCAGTCCAACCCCTGTGTGCCTAA
CAACAAAAACCCCAGGGCTTTCAATGGCTCCAGCAATGGACATGTTTATGAGAAACTTTCTAGTATTGAG
TCTGATGTCTGAGTGAGGGAAGAGAGAGAGGTTAAGGTGGGTACGGGAGGGATAGGGCTGTGGGCCGCGT
GGTGCGCATGTCATGGAAAGAGTCGGGGGTGAACTTGGCTCCCATTCGCTTTTTCTTCTTCTTTTAATTT
CTCTATGGGATCCTGGAGTTCTGGTTCCTTACTGAAGGCAACCCTCGTGGCCAGCACCATTTCTCCTCCC
TCGCGCAGTTCTCTCCTTCCCGCATCTGTCCACCATTCCTGTTTCCATGAGAGAATAGAACGGGGCCTCA
GTGTGGGAGGATGGAGAGGAGACCAAAGCGCTGCCTGTGTGCTTCTTTCTAGCGCAGAAGGGCTCTTAGC
AGTTCACTTTGAGCGAGGCTTTCCTGATGCTGCTCTCTTTGTTCAGGTGAGGAAGCGAAGGTGTTCTGAG
GAAGGCCATTGAACCTCCTGTTCATAAGAGAGAAGAGGCTTTCACTGAATTCCCCGGGGATCCTCTAGAG
TCGACCTGCAGAAGCTTGGCCGCCATGGCCCAACTTGTTTATTGCAGCTTATAATGGTTACAAATAAAGC
AATAGCATCACAAATTTCACAAATAAAGCATTTTTTTCACTGCATTCTAGTTGTGGTTTGTCCAAACTCA
TCAATGTATCTTATCATGTCTGGATCGGGAATTAATTCGGCGCAGCACCATGGCCTGAAATAACCTCTGA
AAGAGGAACTTGGTTAGGTACCTTCTGAGGCGGAAAGAACCAGCTGTGGAATGTGTGTCAGTTAGGGTGT
GGAAAGTCCCCAGGCTCCCCAGCAGGCAGAAGTATGCAAAGCATGCATCTCAATTAGTCAGCAACCAGGT
GTGGAAAGTCCCCAGGCTCCCCAGCAGGCAGAAGTATGCAAAGCATGCATCTCAATTAGTCAGCAACCAT
AGTCCCGCCCCTAACTCCGCCCATCCCGCCCCTAACTCCGCCCAGTTCCGCCCATTCTCCGCCCCATGGC
TGACTAATTTTTTTTATTTATGCAGAGGCCGAGGCCGCCTCGGCCTCTGAGCTATTCCAGAAGTAGTGAG
GAGGCTTTTTTGGAGGCCTAGGCTTTTGCAAAAAGCTGTTAACAGCTTGGCACTGGCCGTCGTTTTACAA
CGTCGTGACTGGGAAAACCCTGGCGTTACCCAACTTAATCGCCTTGCAGCACATCCCCCTTTCGCCAGCT
GGCGTAATAGCGAAGAGGCCCGCACCGATCGCCCTTCCCAACAGTTGCGCAGCCTGAATGGCGAATGGCG
CCTGATGCGGTATTTTCTCCTTACGCATCTGTGCGGTATTTCACACCGCATA
[142 nt withheld, positions 7753-7894]
C
[141 nt withheld, positions 7896-8036]
CCTTTGACGTTGGAGTCCACGTTCTTT
[37 nt withheld, positions 8064-8100]
ACCCTATCTCGGGCTATTCTTTTGATTTATAAGGGATTTTGCCGATTTCGGCCTATTGGTTAAAAAATGA
GCTGATTTAACAAAAATTTAACGCGAATTTTAACAAAATATTAACGTTTACAATTTTATGGTGCACTCTC
AGTACAATCTGCTCTGATGCCGCATAGTTAAGCCAGCCCCGACACCCGCCAACACCCGCTGACGCGCCCT
GACGGGCTTGTCTGCTCCCGGCATCCGCTTACAGACAAGCTGTGACCGTCTCCGGGAGCTGCATGTGTCA
GAGGTTTTCACCGTCATCACCGAAACGCGCGAGACGAAAGGGCCTCGTGATACGCCTATTTTTATAGGTT
AATGTCATGATAATAATGGTTTCTTAGACGTCAGGTGGCACTTTTCGGGGAAATGTGCGCGGAACCCCTA
TTTGTTTATTTTTCTAAATACATTCAAATATGTATCCGCTCATGAGACAATAACCCTGATAAATGCTTCA
ATAATATTGAAAAAGGAAGAGTATGAGTATTCAACATTTCCGTGTCGCCCTTATTCCCTTTTTTGCGGCA
TTTTGCCTTCCTGTTTTTGCTCACCCAGAAACGCTGGTGAAAGTAAAAGATGCTGAAGATCAGTTGGGTG
CACGAGTGGGTTACATCGAACTGGATCTCAACAGCGGTAAGATCCTTGAGAGTTTTCGCCCCGAAGAACG
TTTTCCAATGATGAGCACTTTTAAAGTTCTGCTATGTGGCGCGGTATTATCCCGTATTGACGCCGGGCAA
GAGCAACTCGGTCGCCGCATACACTATTCTCAGAATGACTTGGTTGAGTACTCACCAGTCACAGAAAAGC
ATCTTACGGATGGCATGACAGTAAGAGAATTATGCAGTGCTGCCATAACCATGAGTGATAACACTGCGGC
CAACTTACTTCTGACAACGATCGGAGGACCGAAGGAGCTAACCGCTTTTTTGCACAACATGGGGGATCAT
GTAACTCGCCTTGATCGTTGGGAACCGGAGCTGAATGAAGCCATACCAAACGACGAGCGTGACACCACGA
TGCCTGTAGCAATGGCAACAACGTTGCGCAAACTATTAACTGGCGAACTACTTACTCTAGCTTCCCGGCA
ACAATTAATAGACTGGATGGAGGCGGATAAAGTTGCAGGACCACTTCTGCGCTCGGCCCTTCCGGCTGGC
TGGTTTATTGCTGATAAATCTGGAGCCGGTGAGCGTGGGTCTCGCGGTATCATTGCAGCACTGGGGCCAG
ATGGTAAGCCCTCCCGTATCGTAGTTATCTACACGACGGGGAGTCAGGCAACTATGGATGAACGAAATAG
ACAGATCGCTGAGATAGGTGCCTCACTGATTAAGCATTGGTAACTGTCAGACCAAGTTTACTCATATATA
CTTTAGATTGATTTAAAACTTCATTTTTAATTTAAAAGGATCTAGGTGAAGATCCTTTTTGATAATCTCA
TGACCAAAATCCCTTAACGTGAGTTTTCGTTCCACTGAGCGTCAGACCCCGTAGAAAAGATCAAAGGATC
TTCTTGAGATCCTTTTTTTCTGCGCGTAATCTGCTGCTTGCAAACAAAAAAACCACCGCTACCAGCGGTG
GTTTGTTTGCCGGATCAAGAGCTACCAACTCTTTTTCCGAAGGTAACTGGCTTCAGCAGAGCGCAGATAC
CAAATACTGTTCTTCTAGTGTAGCCGTAGTTAGGCCACCACTTCAAGAACTCTGTAGCACCGCCTACATA
CCTCGCTCTGCTAATCCTGTTACCAGTGGCTGCTGCCAGTGGCGATAAGTCATGTCTTACCGGGTTGGAC
TCAAGACGATAGTTACCGGATAAGGCGCAGCGGTCGGGCTGAACGGGGGGTTCGTGCACACAGCCCAGCT
TGGAGCGAACGACCTACACCGAACTGAGATACCTACAGCGTGAGCTATGAGAAAGCGCCACGCTTCCCGA
AGGGAGAAAGGCGGACAGGTATCCGGTAAGCGGCAGGGTCGGAACAGGAGAGCGCACGAGGGAGCTTCCA
GGGGGAAACGCCTGGTATCTTTATAGTCCTGTCGGGTTTCGCCACCTCTGACTTGAGCGTCGATTTTTGT
GATGCTCGTCAGGGGGGCGGAGCCTATGGAAAAACGCCAGCAACGCGGCCTTTTTACGGTTCCTGGCCTT
TTGCTGGCCTTTTGCTCACATGTTCTTTCCTGCGTTATCCCCTGATTCTGTGGATAACCGTATTACCGCC
TTTGAGTGAGCTGATACCGCTCGCCGCAGCCGAACGACCGAGCGCAGCGAGTCAGTGAGCGAGGAAGCGG
AAGAGCGCCCAATACGCAAACCGCCTCTCCCCGCGCGTTGGCCGATTCATTAATGCAGCTGGCACGACAG
GTTTCCCGACTGGAAAGCGGGCAGTGAGCGCAACGCAATTAATGTGAGTTAGCTCACTCATTAGGCACCC
CAGGCTTTACACTTTATGCTTCCGGCTCGTATGTTGTGTGGAATTGTGAGCGGATAACAATTTCACACAG
GAAACAGCTATGACATGATTACGAATTAA
