>Addgene plasmid #17925 | pEGFP-NR2B | addgene partial sequence | sequence record 65066 | SP6 5'-ATTTAGGTGACACTATAG-3'
GTCCACTCCCAGGTCCAACTGCACCTCGGTTCTATCGATTGAATTCGGCACGAGGCTGAAGACTCCTTAA
ATATATATATATATATATATTCGGGCTACTAACCTCACATGCACATGGGATAATGACTCTGGATTCTGCA
TTGTGAGCTGCTCTCCACACCCTGAGATCCCCTCTTACATTACATTTTTTCCTTTGAATTTGCATCTCGT
CAAGACACAAGATTAAAACCAAATTTACACTACACTGGATTTTAAATTTTCTTCCGTTCCTTTATCCTCC
GTCTTTCTTATGTGGATATGCAAGCGAGAAGAGGACCCTGGATATTCCCAACATGCTCTCTCCCTTAATC
TGTCCGCCTAGAGGTTTGGCGTCTACAAACCAAGAGAGCCGACTAGCTGAAGATGAAGCCCAGCGCAGAG
TGCTGTTCCCCCAAGTTCTGGTTGGTGTTGGCCGTCTTGGCCGTATCAGGCAGCAAAGCTCGTTCCCAAA
AGGGCCCCATGGTGAGCAAGGGCGAGGAGCTGTTCACCGGGGTGGTGCCCATCCTGGTCGAGCTGGACGG
CGACGTAAACGGCCACAAGTTCAGCGTGTCCGGCGAGGGCGAGGGCGATGCCACCTACGGCAAGCTGACC
CTGAAGTTCATCTGCACCACCGGCAAGCTGCCCGTGCCCTGG
