>Addgene plasmid #17925 | pEGFP-NR2B | addgene partial sequence | sequence record 66448 | EGFP-C 5'-CATGGTCCTGCTGGAGTTCGTG-3'
AGGGCCCCCCCAGCATTGGCATCGCTGTCATCCTCGTGGGCACTTCAGACGAAGTGGCCATAAAAGACGC
CCACGAGAAAGATGACTTCCATCATCTCTCAGTAGTTCCCCGGGTGGAGCTGGTAGCCATGAACGAAACT
GACCCAAAGAGCATCATCACCCGTATCTGCGATCTTATGTCTGACCGGAAGATCCAGGGGGTGGTGTTCG
CGGATGACACCGACCAAGAAGCCATCGCTCAGATCCTCGACTTCATTTCTGCTCAGACTCTCACCCCCAT
CCTGGGCATCCATGGGGGCTCATCTATGATAATGGCGGATAAGGATGAGTCCTCCATGTTCTTCCAGTTT
GGCCCGTCTATCGAACAGCAAGCTTCCGTCATGCTCAACATCATGGAAGAATATGACTGGTACATCTTTT
CCATCGTCACCACCTACTTCCCTGGCTACCAGGACTTTGTGAACAAGATCCGCAGTACCATCGAGAACAG
CTTCGTGGGCTGGGAGCTCGAGGAAGTCCTCCTGCTAGACATGTCTCTGGACGATGGCGACTCTAAGATT
CAGAATCAGCTGAAGAAGCTCCAAAGCCCCATCATTCTCCTTTATTGCACGAAGGAGGAAGCCACCTACA
TTTTTGAAGTAGCTAACTCAGTTGGGCTGACTGGCTACGGCTACACGTGGATTGTGCCGAGTCTGGTGGC
CGGGGATACGGACACGGTGCCTTCAGAGTTCCCCACGGGGCTTATCTCTGTGTCTTATGATGAATGGGAC
TATGGCCTTCCTGCCAGAGTGAGAGATGGAATTGCCATCATCACCACTGCTGCCTCGGACATGCTGTCCG
AACACAGTTTCATCCCTGAGCCCAAGAGCAGTTGCTACAACACCCACGAGAAGAGGATCTACCAGTCTAA
CATGTTGAATA
